>Addgene plasmid #74100 | pBluescriptII[attB/Ins1] | depositor full sequence | sequence record 148112 | Full plasmid sequence
CTAAATTGTAAGCGTTAATATTTTGTTAAAATTCGCGTTAAATTTTTGTTAAATCAGCTCATTTTTTAAC
CAATAGGCCGAAATCGGCAAAATCCCTTATAAATCAAAAGAATAGACCGAGATAGGGT
[37 nt withheld, positions 129-165]
AAAGAACGTGGACTCCAACGTCAAAGG
[49 nt withheld, positions 193-241]
T
[91 nt withheld, positions 243-333]
G
[124 nt withheld, positions 335-458]
CCCATTCGCCATTCAGGCTGCGCAACTGTTGGGAAGGGCGATCGGTGCGGGCCTCTTCGCTATTACGCCA
GCTGGCGAAAGGGGGATGTGCTGCAAGGCGATTAAGTTGGGTAACGCCAGGGTTTTCCCAGTCACGACGT
TGTAAAACGACGGCCAGTGAGCGCGCGTAATACGACTCACTATAGGGCGAATTGGGTACCGGGCCCCCCC
TCGAGGTCGACGGTATCGATTAAGTTGGGTAACGCCAGGGTTTTCCCAGTCACGACGTTGTAAAACGACG
GCCAGTGAATTGAATTTAGGTGACACTATAGAAGAGCTATGACGTCGCGGTGCGGGTGCCAGGGGCGTGC
CCTTGACGTCGCATGCACGCGTACGTAGACAGACTCATATCCGCGGGAGCTCACGGGGACAGCCCCCCCC
CAAAGCCCCCAGGGCTGTAATTGCGTTCCTCTCCCGCTAGGGGGCAGCAGCGAGCCGCCCAGGGCTCCGC
TCCGGCCCGACGCTCCCCCCGCATCCCCGAGCCGGAGCCCGCAGCGTGCGGGGACAGCCCGGCACGGGGA
AGGTGGCACGGGATCGCTTTCCTCTGAACGCTTCTCGCTGCTCTTTGAGCCTGCAGACACCTGGGGGGAT
ACGGGGAAAAAGCTTTATCTAGATCCGCGGGAGCTCACGGGGACAGCCCCCCCCCAAAGCCCCCAGGGCT
GTAATTGCGTTCCTCTCCCGCTAGGGGGCAGCAGCGAGCCGCCCGGGGCTCCGCTCCGGCCCGACGCTCC
CCCCGCATCCCCGAGCCGGAGCCCGCAGCGTGCGGGGACAGCCCGGCACGGGGAAGGTGGCACGGGATCG
CTTTCCTCTGAACGCTTCTCGCTGCTCTTTGAGCCTGCAGACACCTGGGGGGATACGGGGAAAAAGCTTT
ATCGCTCTGTCGCACTAGTTCTAGAGCGGCCGCCACCGCGGTGGAGCTCCAGCTTTTGTTCCCTTTAGTG
AGGGTTAATTGCGCGCTTGGCGTAATCATGGTCATAGCTGTTTCCTGTGTGAAATTGTTATCCGCTCACA
ATTCCACACAACATACGAGCCGGAAGCATAAAGTGTAAAGCCTGGGGTGCCTAATGAGTGAGCTAACTCA
CATTAATTGCGTTGCGCTCACTGCCCGCTTTCCAGTCGGGAAACCTGTCGTGCCAGCTGCATTAATGAAT
CGGCCAACGCGCGGGGAGAGGCGGTTTGCGTATTGGGCGCTCTTCCGCTTCCTCGCTCACTGACTCGCTG
CGCTCGGTCGTTCGGCTGCGGCGAGCGGTATCAGCTCACTCAAAGGCGGTAATACGGTTATCCACAGAAT
CAGGGGATAACGCAGGAAAGAACATGTGAGCAAAAGGCCAGCAAAAGGCCAGGAACCGTAAAAAGGCCGC
GTTGCTGGCGTTTTTCCATAGGCTCCGCCCCCCTGACGAGCATCACAAAAATCGACGCTCAAGTCAGAGG
TGGCGAAACCCGACAGGACTATAAAGATACCAGGCGTTTCCCCCTGGAAGCTCCCTCGTGCGCTCTCCTG
TTCCGACCCTGCCGCTTACCGGATACCTGTCCGCCTTTCTCCCTTCGGGAAGCGTGGCGCTTTCTCATAG
CTCACGCTGTAGGTATCTCAGTTCGGTGTAGGTCGTTCGCTCCAAGCTGGGCTGTGTGCACGAACCCCCC
GTTCAGCCCGACCGCTGCGCCTTATCCGGTAACTATCGTCTTGAGTCCAACCCGGTAAGACACGACTTAT
CGCCACTGGCAGCAGCCACTGGTAACAGGATTAGCAGAGCGAGGTATGTAGGCGGTGCTACAGAGTTCTT
GAAGTGGTGGCCTAACTACGGCTACACTAGAAGGACAGTATTTGGTATCTGCGCTCTGCTGAAGCCAGTT
ACCTTCGGAAAAAGAGTTGGTAGCTCTTGATCCGGCAAACAAACCACCGCTGGTAGCGGTGGTTTTTTTG
TTTGCAAGCAGCAGATTACGCGCAGAAAAAAAGGATCTCAAGAAGATCCTTTGATCTTTTCTACGGGGTC
TGACGCTCAGTGGAACGAAAACTCACGTTAAGGGATTTTGGTCATGAGATTATCAAAAAGGATCTTCACC
TAGATCCTTTTAAATTAAAAATGAAGTTTTAAATCAATCTAAAGTATATATGAGTAAACTTGGTCTGACA
GTTACCAATGCTTAATCAGTGAGGCACCTATCTCAGCGATCTGTCTATTTCGTTCATCCATAGTTGCCTG
ACTCCCCGTCGTGTAGATAACTACGATACGGGAGGGCTTACCATCTGGCCCCAGTGCTGCAATGATACCG
CGAGACCCACGCTCACCGGCTCCAGATTTATCAGCAATAAACCAGCCAGCCGGAAGGGCCGAGCGCAGAA
GTGGTCCTGCAACTTTATCCGCCTCCATCCAGTCTATTAATTGTTGCCGGGAAGCTAGAGTAAGTAGTTC
GCCAGTTAATAGTTTGCGCAACGTTGTTGCCATTGCTACAGGCATCGTGGTGTCACGCTCGTCGTTTGGT
ATGGCTTCATTCAGCTCCGGTTCCCAACGATCAAGGCGAGTTACATGATCCCCCATGTTGTGCAAAAAAG
CGGTTAGCTCCTTCGGTCCTCCGATCGTTGTCAGAAGTAAGTTGGCCGCAGTGTTATCACTCATGGTTAT
GGCAGCACTGCATAATTCTCTTACTGTCATGCCATCCGTAAGATGCTTTTCTGTGACTGGTGAGTACTCA
ACCAAGTCATTCTGAGAATAGTGTATGCGGCGACCGAGTTGCTCTTGCCCGGCGTCAATACGGGATAATA
CCGCGCCACATAGCAGAACTTTAAAAGTGCTCATCATTGGAAAACGTTCTTCGGGGCGAAAACTCTCAAG
GATCTTACCGCTGTTGAGATCCAGTTCGATGTAACCCACTCGTGCACCCAACTGATCTTCAGCATCTTTT
ACTTTCACCAGCGTTTCTGGGTGAGCAAAAACAGGAAGGCAAAATGCCGCAAAAAAGGGAATAAGGGCGA
CACGGAAATGTTGAATACTCATACTCTTCCTTTTTCAATATTATTGAAGCATTTATCAGGGTTATTGTCT
CATGAGCGGATACATATTTGAATGTATTTAGAAAAATAAACAAATAGGGGTTCCGCGCACATTTCCCCGA
AAAGTGCCAC
Features (pLannotate 1.2.2; 16 found; start..end, strand, type, name):
     30..458     -  rep_origin     f1 ori (sequence partly withheld): f1 bacteriophage origin of replication; arrow indicates direction of (+) strand synthesis
    463..618     -  CDS            lacZα (fragment): LacZα fragment of β-galactosidase; lacZ fragment
    626..644     +  promoter       T7 promoter: promoter for bacteriophage T7 RNA polymerase
    653..688     -  misc_feature   MCS (fragment): pBluescript multiple cloning site
    685..748     -  CDS            lacZα (fragment): LacZα fragment of β-galactosidase; lacZ fragment
    752..770     +  promoter       SP6 promoter: promoter for bacteriophage SP6 RNA polymerase
    784..813     +  protein_bind   attB (fragment): attB site for the φC31 integrase (Groth et al., 2000) phage φC31 integrase
   1381..1417    -  misc_feature   MCS (fragment): pBluescript multiple cloning site
   1430..1448    -  promoter       T3 promoter: promoter for bacteriophage T3 RNA polymerase
   1493..1509    -  protein_bind   lac operator: The lac repressor binds to the lac operator to inhibit transcription in E. coli. This inhibition can be relieved by adding lactose or isopropyl-β-D-thiogalactopyranoside (IPTG). lac repressor encoded by lacI
   1517..1547    -  promoter       lac promoter: promoter for the E. coli lac operon
   1562..1583    -  protein_bind   CAP binding site: CAP binding activates transcription in the presence of cAMP. E. coli catabolite activator protein
   1596..1688    -  CDS            lacI (fragment): lac repressor; lacI; The lac repressor binds to the lac operator to inhibit transcription in E. coli. This inhibition can be relieved by adding lactose or isopropyl-β-D-thiogalactopyranoside (IPTG).
   1871..2459    -  rep_origin     ori: high-copy-number ColE1/pMB1/pBR322/pUC origin of replication
   2630..3490    -  CDS            AmpR: β-lactamase; bla; confers resistance to ampicillin, carbenicillin, and related antibiotics
   3491..3595    -  promoter       AmpR promoter: bla
