[The description below was written by a language model from this plasmid's Addgene catalogue record and pLannotate feature annotations shown in this document.]
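Description:
pBluescriptII[attB/Ins1] is a 3,618 bp high-copy cloning plasmid built on pBluescript II SK(+). It is catalogued as a bacterial expression vector, but it serves as the "intermediate vector" in a two-step cloning method for making reporter plasmids that are injected directly into Xenopus embryos to study cis-regulatory element activity in F0 animals. It replicates in E. coli from the ColE1/pUC-type origin and is selected with ampicillin through the β-lactamase gene and its native promoter. The backbone also retains the f1 phage origin, which allows single-stranded DNA production.

The payload is a small fragment derived from pSPORT1, inserted between the ClaI and SpeI sites of the polylinker. It carries a short φC31 attB element followed by a dual copy of the chicken β-globin hypersensitive site 4 (HS4) insulator core, about 510 bp in total. The attB site is the docking sequence recognised by φC31 integrase, which can catalyse recombination into compatible sites in a host genome. HS4 insulators are commonly used to shield a transgene from position effects and from the influence of neighbouring chromatin. The feature table annotates the attB fragment but not the insulators, which presumably occupy the unannotated stretch between attB and the remaining polylinker.

The insertion splits the multiple cloning site and the lacZα region into fragments, with T7 and T3 promoters flanking the region and an SP6 promoter brought in alongside attB. The lac promoter, operator and CAP site remain upstream. The plasmid carries no reporter gene or eukaryotic promoter. The record does not detail the subsequent cloning step or the final vector into which these elements are assembled.
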