Addgene plasmid #74100: pBluescriptII[attB/Ins1]
Purpose: "intermediate vector" for the two-step cloning method (Wang and Szaro, Dev Biol, 2015)
Depositing lab: Ben Szaro. Depositing organization: SUNY University at Albany. Publication: A method for using direct injection of plasmid DNA to study cis-regulatory element activity in F0 Xenopus embryos and tadpoles. Wang C, Szaro BG. Dev Biol. 2015 Feb 1;398(1):11-23. doi: 10.1016/j.ydbio.2014.11.010. Epub 2014 Nov 20. PubMed 25448690.
Backbone
  Vector backbone: pBluescript II SK(+)
  Backbone manufacturer: Agilent Technologies
  Backbone size w/o insert (bp): 2961
  Total vector size (bp): 3618
  Modifications to backbone: A small piece of pSPORT1 containing an attB element and a dual chicken beta-globin Hyper Sensitive Site 4 (HS4) insulator core elements was cloned into the ClaI/SpeI sites of pBluescript II SK (+)
  Vector type: Bacterial Expression
Growth in bacteria
  Bacterial resistance: Ampicillin, 100 μg/mL
  Growth temperature: 37°C
  Growth strain: DH5alpha
  Copy number: High Copy
Gene/Insert 1
  Gene/Insert name: Phi C31 attb element
  Insert size (bp): 27
Gene/Insert 2
  Gene/Insert name: Dual chicken beta-globin hypersensitive site 4 (HS4) insulators
  Species: G. gallus (chicken)
  Insert size (bp): 510
Terms and licenses: Academic/Nonprofit Terms; Industry Terms: Not Available to Industry
How to cite: pBluescriptII[attB/Ins1] was a gift from Ben Szaro (Addgene plasmid # 74100 ; http://n2t.net/addgene:74100 ; RRID:Addgene_74100)
