>Addgene plasmid #74100 | pBluescriptII[attB/Ins1] | addgene partial sequence | sequence record 140778 | F1ori-R 5'-AGGGAAGAAAGCGAAAGGAG-3'
[67 nt withheld, positions 1-67]
CCCATTCGCCATTCAGGCTGCGCAACTGTTGGGAAGGGCGATCGGTGCGGGCCTCTTCGCTATTACGCCA
GCTGGCGAAAGGGGGATGTGCTGCAAGGCGATTAAGTTGGGTAACGCCAGGGTTTTCCCAGTCACGACGT
TGTAAAACGACGGCCAGTGAGCGCGCGTAATACGACTCACTATAGGGCGAATTGGGTACCGGGCCCCCCC
TCGAGGTCGACGGTATCGATTAAGTTGGGTAACGCCAGGGTTTTCCCAGTCACGACGTTGTAAAACGACG
GCCAGTGAATTGAATTTAGGTGACACTATAGAAGAGCTATGACGTCGCGGTGCGGGTGCCAGGGGCGTGC
CCTTGACGTCGCATGCACGCGTACGTAGACAGACTCATATCCGCGGGAGCTCACGGGGACAGCCCCCCCC
CAAAGCCCCCAGGGCTGTAATTGCGTTCCTCTCCCGCTAGGGGGCAGCAGCGAGCCGCCCAGGGCTCCGC
TCCGGCCCGACGCTCCCCCCGCATCCCCGAGCCGGAGCCCGCAGCGTGCGGGGACAGCCCGGCACGGGGA
AGGTGGCACGGGATCGCTTTCCTCTGAACGCTTCTCGCTGCTCTTTGAGCCTGCAGACACCTGGGGGGAT
ACGGGGAAAAAGCTTTATCTAGATCCGCGGGAGCTCACGGGGACAGCCCCCCCCCAAAGCCCCCAGGGCT
GTAATTGCGTTCCTCTCCCGCTAGGGGGCAGCAGCGAGCCGCCCGGGGCTCCGCTCCGGCC
