>Addgene plasmid #74100 | pBluescriptII[attB/Ins1] | addgene partial sequence | sequence record 140781 | pBR322ori-F 5'-GGGAAACGCCTGGTATCTTT-3'
CCACCTCTGACTTGAGCGTCGATTTTTGTGATGCTCGTCAGGGGGGCGGAGCCTATGGAAAAACGCCAGC
AACGCGGCCTTTTTACGGTTCCTGGCCTTTTGCTGGCCTTTTGCTCACATGTTCTTTCCTGCGTTATCCC
CTGATTCTGTGGATAACCGTATTACCGCCTTTGAGTGAGCTGATACCGCTCGCCGCAGCCGAACGACCGA
GCGCAGCGAGTCAGTGAGCGAGGAAGCGGAAGAGCGCCCAATACGCAAACCGCCTCTCCCCGCGCGTTGG
CCGATTCATTAATGCAGCTGGCACGACAGGTTTCCCGACTGGAAAGCGGGCAGTGAGCGCAACGCAATTA
ATGTGAGTTAGCTCACTCATTAGGCACCCCAGGCTTTACACTTTATGCTTCCGGCTCGTATGTTGTGTGG
AATTGTGAGCGGATAACAATTTCACACAGGAAACAGCTATGACCATGATTACGCCAAGCGCGCAATTAAC
CCTCACTAAAGGGAACAAAAGCTGGAGCTCCACCGCGGTGGCGGCCGCTCTAGAACTAGTGCGACAGAGC
GATAAAGCTTTTTCCCCGTATCCCCCCAGGTGTCTGCAGGCTCAAAGAGCAGCGAGAAGCGTTCAGAGGA
AAGCGATCCCGTGCCACCTTCCCCGTGCCGGGCTGTCCCCGCACGCTGCGGGCTCCGGCTCGGGGATGCG
GGGGGAGCGTCGGGCCGGAGCGGAGCCCCGGGCGGCTCGCTGCTGCCCCCTAGCGGGAGAGGAACGCAAT
TACAGCCCTGGGGGCTTTGGGGGGGGGCTGTCCCCGTGAGCTCCCGCGGATCTAGATAAAGCTTTTTCCC
CGTATCCCCCCAGGTGTCTGCAGGCTCAAAGAGCAGCGAGAAGCGTTCAGAGGAAAGCGATCCCGTGCCA
CCTTCCC
